Addgene plasmid #13856: pGEX Su(fu) (CT#99)
Depositing lab: Cliff Tabin. Depositing organization: Harvard Medical School. Publication: Vertebrate homologs of Drosophila suppressor of fused interact with the gli family of transcriptional regulators. Pearse RV, Collier LS, Scott MP, Tabin CJ. Dev Biol. 1999 Aug 15. 212(2):323-36. 10.1006/dbio.1999.9335 PubMed 10433824.
Backbone
  Vector backbone: pGEX-KG
  Backbone manufacturer: ATCC
  Backbone size w/o insert (bp): 5000
  Vector type: Bacterial Expression
Growth in bacteria
  Bacterial resistance: Ampicillin, 100 μg/mL
  Growth temperature: 37°C
  Growth strain: DH5alpha
  Copy number: High Copy
Gene/Insert
  Gene/Insert name: Su(fu) (alt name: suppressor of fused)
  Species: G. gallus (chicken)
  Insert size (bp): 2000
  Mutation: Nco I fragment from full length; ~2kbp- ATG to stop plus 3’ UTR.
  Entrez Gene: SUFU
  Tag / fusion protein: GST (N terminal on backbone)
  Cloning method: Restriction Enzyme; 5′ cloning site NcoI (not destroyed); 3′ cloning site NcoI (not destroyed)
  Sequencing primers: 5′ pGEX 5'; 3′ pGEX 3'
Terms and licenses: Academic/Nonprofit Terms; Industry Terms: Not Available to Industry
Depositor comments: The GST–Su(fu) construct was generated by using the bacterial expression vector pGEX-KG to fuse glutathione S-transferase in-frame with a 2.0-kb NcoI chick Su(fu) fragment extending from the initial methionine (the ATG in the 5' NcoI site) to 600 bp past the stop codon.
How to cite: pGEX Su(fu) (CT#99) was a gift from Cliff Tabin (Addgene plasmid # 13856 ; http://n2t.net/addgene:13856 ; RRID:Addgene_13856)
