[The description below was written by a language model from this plasmid's Addgene catalogue record.]
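Description:
pGEX Su(fu) (CT#99) is a bacterial expression plasmid built on the pGEX-KG backbone (about 5 kb) for producing chicken Suppressor of fused, Su(fu)/SUFU, as a glutathione S-transferase fusion protein in E. coli. It is maintained as a high-copy plasmid under ampicillin selection. The record gives no feature table and does not name the promoter or origin of replication. pGEX-family vectors generally drive the GST fusion from an IPTG-inducible tac promoter, but this is general knowledge about the vector family rather than something stated for this construct.

The insert is an approximately 2.0 kb NcoI fragment taken from a full-length Gallus gallus Su(fu) cDNA. It begins at the initiating methionine, whose ATG lies within the 5' NcoI site, runs through the complete open reading frame to the stop codon, and carries roughly 600 bp of 3' untranslated sequence. The fragment was cloned into the NcoI site of the vector, with both flanking NcoI sites preserved, so that GST supplied by the backbone is fused in frame to the N terminus of Su(fu). Translation ends at the native stop codon, so the trailing UTR does not contribute to the protein.

The GST moiety allows the fusion to be captured on glutathione resin, for purifying recombinant protein or for use as bait in pull-down binding assays. The associated publication concerns vertebrate Su(fu) homologs and their interaction with the Gli family of transcriptional regulators, which suggests use in protein–protein interaction studies in the Hedgehog signalling pathway, although the record does not spell out specific experiments.
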