>Addgene plasmid #13856 | pGEX Su(fu) (CT#99) | addgene partial sequence | sequence record 20172 | 13856 with pGEX5'
TTCGCGTGGATCCCCGGGAATTTCCGGTGGTGGTGGTGGAATTCTAGACTCCATGGAAGGCACGCGGCCT
GGCGGGGCTGCCCCCGCGGGCGGGGCGGGCTCCGGCTCGGGCTCGGGCTCCAGCTCCTTCCCGTCCCTCT
TCCCGCCGGGCCTTCACGGAATCTACGGCGAGTGCCGCCGCCTCTACCCCGAGCAGCCCAACCCGCTGCA
GGTCACCGCCATCCTCAAGTACTGGTTGGGGGGACCCGATCCTCTGGACTACGTTAGCATGTACAGAAAC
ATAGGGAACCCAGCGCTGAATGTTCCTGAGCACTGGCACTATGTCAGTTTTGGGTTAAGTGACTTGTATG
GAGACAACAGAGTACATGAGTTTACGGGAACAGATGGACCAAGTGGTTTTGGATTTGAGTTGACATTTCG
ACTAAAGAGAGAAACGGGGGAGTCAGCTCCACCTACCTGGCCAGCAGAGTTAATGCAAGGCTTAGCAAGA
TATGTCTTCCAGTCAGAAAACACCTTCTGCAGCGGTGACCATGTGTCATGGCACAGCCCTTTGGACAACA
GTGAGTCCAGAATCCAGCATATGTTGCTGACAGAAGACCCTCAGATGCAGCCTGTGCAGACTCCTTTTGG
GGTTGTTACTTTCCTACAGATTGTTGGGGTTTGCACTGAGGAACTGCATGCAGCTC
